>Addgene plasmid #213054 | pCR8-attL5-pegRNA-attR3 | addgene full sequence | sequence record 422158 | Addgene NGS Result
AGGGAAGCGGTGATCGCCGAAGTATCGACTCAACTATCAGAGGTAGTTGGCGTCATCGAGCGCCATCTCG
AACCGACGTTGCTGGCCGTACATTTGTACGGCTCCGCAGTGGATGGCGGCCTGAAGCCACACAGTGATAT
TGATTTGCTGGTTACGGTGACCGTAAGGCTTGATGAAACAACGCGGCGAGCTTTGATCAACGACCTTTTG
GAAACTTCGGCTTCCCCTGGAGAGAGCGAGATTCTCCGCGCTGTAGAAGTCACCATTGTTGTGCACGACG
ACATCATTCCGTGGCGTTATCCAGCTAAGCGCGAACTGCAATTTGGAGAATGGCAGCGCAATGACATTCT
TGCAGGTATCTTCGAGCCAGCCACGATCGACATTGATCTGGCTATCTTGCTGACAAAAGCAAGAGAACAT
AGCGTTGCCTTGGTAGGTCCAGCGGCGGAGGAACTCTTTGATCCGGTTCCTGAACAGGATCTATTTGAGG
CGCTAAATGAAACCTTAACGCTATGGAACTCGCCGCCCGACTGGGCTGGCGATGAGCGAAATGTAGTGCT
TACGTTGTCCCGCATTTGGTACAGCGCAGTAACCGGCAAAATCGCGCCGAAGGATGTCGCTGCCGACTGG
GCAATGGAGCGCCTGCCGGCCCAGTATCAGCCCGTCATACTTGAAGCTAGACAGGCTTATCTTGGACAAG
AAGAAGATCGCTTGGCCTCGCGCGCAGATCAGTTGGAAGAATTTGTCCACTACGTGAAAGGCGAGATCAC
CAAGGTAGTCGGCAAATAACCCTCGAGCCACCCATGACCAAAATCCCTTAACGTGAGTTACGCGTCGTTC
CACTGAGCGTCAGACCCCGTAGAAAAGATCAAAGGATCTTCTTGAGATCCTTTTTTTCTGCGCGTAATCT
GCTGCTTGCAAACAAAAAAACCACCGCTACCAGCGGTGGTTTGTTTGCCGGATCAAGAGCTACCAACTCT
TTTTCCGAAGGTAACTGGCTTCAGCAGAGCGCAGATACCAAATACTGTTCTTCTAGTGTAGCCGTAGTTA
GGCCACCACTTCAAGAACTCTGTAGCACCGCCTACATACCTCGCTCTGCTAATCCTGTTACCAGTGGCTG
CTGCCAGTGGCGATAAGTCGTGTCTTACCGGGTTGGACTCAAGACGATAGTTACCGGATAAGGCGCAGCG
GTCGGGCTGAACGGGGGGTTCGTGCACACAGCCCAGCTTGGAGCGAACGACCTACACCGAACTGAGATAC
CTACAGCGTGAGCTATGAGAAAGCGCCACGCTTCCCGAAGGGAGAAAGGCGGACAGGTATCCGGTAAGCG
GCAGGGTCGGAACAGGAGAGCGCACGAGGGAGCTTCCAGGGGGAAACGCCTGGTATCTTTATAGTCCTGT
CGGGTTTCGCCACCTCTGACTTGAGCGTCGATTTTTGTGATGCTCGTCAGGGGGGCGGAGCCTATGGAAA
AACGCCAGCAACGCGGCCTTTTTACGGTTCCTGGCCTTTTGCTGGCCTTTTGCTCACATGTTCTTTCCTG
CGTTATCCCCTGATTCTGTGGATAACCGTATTACCGCCTTTGAGTGAGCTGATACCGCTCGCCGCAGCCG
AACGACCGAGCGCAGCGAGTCAGTGAGCGAGGAAGCGGAAGAGCGCCCAATACGCAAACCGCCTCTCCCC
GCGCGTTGGCCGATTCATTAATGCAGCTGGCACGACAGGTTTCCCGACTGGAAAGCGGGCAGTGAGCGCA
ACGCAATTAATACGCGTACCGCTAGCCAGGAAGAGTTTGTAGAAACGCAAAAAGGCCATCCGTCAGGATG
GCCTTCTGCTTAGTTTGATGCCTGGCAGTTTATGGCGGGCGTCCTGCCCGCCACCCTCCGGGCCGTTGCT
TCACAACGTTCAAATCCGCTCCCGGCGGATTTGTCCTACTCAGGAGAGCGTTCACCGACAAACAACAGAT
AAAACGAAAGGCCCAGTCTTCCGACTGAGCCTTTCGTTTTATTTGATGCCTGGCAGTTCCCTACTCTCGC
GTTAACGCTAGCATGGATGTTTTCCCAGTCACGACGTTGTAAAACGACGGCCAGTCTTAAGCTCGGGCCC
AAATAATGATTTTATTTTGACTGATAGTGACCTGTTCGTTGCAACAAATTGATGAGCAATGCTTTTTTAT
AATGCCAACTTTGTATACAAAAGTTGCCGAATTATGGAGTCAAAGATTCAAATAGAGGACCTAACAGAAC
TCGCCGTAAAGACTGGCGAACAGTTCATACAGAGTCTCTTACGACTCAATGACAAGAAGAAAATCTTCGT
CAACATGGTGGAGCACGACACACTTGTCTACTCCAAAAATATCAAAGATACAGTCTCAGAAGACCAAAGG
GCAATTGAGACTTTTCAACAAAGGGTAATATCCGGAAACCTCCTCGGATTCCATTGCCCAGCTATCTGTC
ACTTTATTGTGAAGATAGTGGAAAAGGAAGGTGGCTCCTACAAATGCCATCATTGCGATAAAGGAAAGGC
CATCGTTGAAGATGCCTCTGCCGACAGTGGTCCCAAAGATGGACCCCCACCCACGAGGAGCATCGTGGAA
AAAGAAGACGTTCCAACCACGTCTTCAAAGCAAGTGGATTGATGTGATTGGCAGACATACTGTCCCACAA
ATGAAGATGGAATCTGTAAAAGAAAACGCGTGAAATAATGCGTCTGACAAAGGTTAGGTCGGCTGCCTTT
AATCAATACCAAAGTGGTCCCTACCACGATGGAAAAACTGTGCAGTCGGTTTGGCTTTTTCTGACGAACA
AATAAGATTCGTGGCCGACAGGTGGGGGTCCACCATGTGAAGGCATCTTCAGACTCCAATAATGGAGCAA
TGACGTAAGGGCTTACGAAATAAGTAAGGGTAGTTTGGGAAATGTCCACTCACCCGTCAGTCTATAAATA
CTTAGCCCCTCCCTCATTGTTAAGGGAGCAAAATCTCAGAGAGATAGTCCTAGAGAGAGAAAGAGAGCAA
GTAGCCTAGAAGTAGTCAAGGCGGCGAAGTATTCAGGCACGTGGCCAGGAAGAAGAAAAGCCAAGACGAC
GAAAACAGGTAAGAGCTAAGCATCTAGAAAGTTGAAAACAATCTTCAAAAGTCCCACATCGCTTAGATAA
GAAAACGAAGCTGAGTTTATATACAGCTAGAGTCGAAGTAGTGATTGAACAAAGCACCAGTGGTCTAGTG
GTAGAATAGTACCCTGCCACGGTACAGACCCGGGTTCGATTCCCGGCTGGTGCAAGAGACGAGTCACGTC
TCAGTTTAAGAGCTATGCTGGAAACAGCATAGCAAGTTTAAATAAGGCTAGTCCGTTATCAACTTGAAAA
AGTGGCACCGAGTCGGTGCAGAGACCACAGGATCCTTGGTCTCACGCGGTTCTATCTAGTTACGCGTTAA
ACCAACTAGAAAGGCCGGCATGGTCCCAGCCTCCTCGCTGGCGCCGGCTGGGCAACATGCTTCGGCATGG
CGAATGGGACAACAACAAATCAGAGTGGCGCAGCGGAAGCGTGGTGGGCCCATAACCCACAGGTCCCAGG
ATCGAAACCTGGCTCTGATAAGAGACCACAGGATCCTTGGTCTCAGTTTTAGAGCTAGAAATAGCAAGTT
AAAATAAGGCTAGTCCGTTATCAACTTGAAAAAGTGGCACCGAGTCGGTGCTTTTTTTTTGGCCGGCATG
GTCCCAGCCTCCTCGCTGGCGCCGGCTGGGCAACATGCTTCGGCATGGCGAATGGGACTTTTTTTTTGAT
ATCTCCGGGGCTAATTGAATATGAAGATGAAGATGAAATATTTGGTGTGTCAAATAAAAAGCTGGTGTGC
TTAAGTTTGTGTTTTTTTCTTGGCTTGTTGTGTTATGAATTTGTGGCTTTTTCTAATATTAAATGAATGT
AAGATCTCATTATAATGAATAAACAAATGTTTCTATAATCCATTGTGAATGTTTTGTTGGATCTCTTCTG
CAGCATATAACTACTGTATGTGCTATGGTATGGACTATGGAATATGATTAAAGATAAGGAATTCGCAACT
TTGTATAATAAAGTTGAACGAGAAACGTAAAATGATATAAATATCAATATATTAAATTAGATTTTGCATA
AAAAACAGACTACATAATACTGTAAAACACAACATATCCAGTCACTATGAAAATAAAATCATTATTTGCC
ATCCAGCTGATATCCCCTATAGTGAGTCGTATTACATGGTCATAGCTGTTTCCTGGCAGCTCTGGCCCGT
GTCTCAAAATCTCTGATGTTACATTGCACAAGATAAAAATATATCATCATGCCTCCTCTAGACCAGCCAG
GACAGAAATGCCTCGACTTCGCTGCTACCCAAGGTTGCCGGGTGACGCACACCGTGGAAACGGATGAAGG
CACGAACCCAGTGGACATAAGCCTGTTCGGTTCGTAAGCTGTAATGCAAGTAGCGTATGCGCTCACGCAA
CTGGTCCAGAACCTTGACCGAACGCAGCGGTGGTAACGGCGCAGTGGCGGTTTTCATGGCTTGTTATGAC
TGTTTTTTTGGGGTACAGTCTATGCCTCGGGCATCCAAGCAGCAAGCGCGTTACGCCGTGGGTCGATGTT
TGATGTTATGGAGCAGCAACGATGTTACGCAGCAGGGCAGTCGCCCTAAAACAAAGTTAAACATTATG
Features (pLannotate 1.2.2; 19 found; start..end, strand, type, name):
    882..1470    +  rep_origin     ori: high-copy-number ColE1/pMB1/pBR322/pUC origin of replication
   1653..1745    +  CDS            lacI (fragment): lac repressor; lacI; The lac repressor binds to the lac operator to inhibit transcription in E. coli. This inhibition can be relieved by adding lactose or isopropyl-β-D-thiogalactopyranoside (IPTG).
   1800..1827    -  terminator     rrnB T2 terminator: transcription terminator T2 from the E. coli rrnB gene
   1959..2002    +  terminator     rrnB T1 terminator: Escherichia coli rrnB; transcription terminator T1 from the E. coli rrnB gene
   2049..2085    -  CDS            lacZα (fragment): LacZα fragment of β-galactosidase; lacZ fragment
   2101..2196    +  protein_bind   attL5: mutant version of attL; recombination site for the Gateway® LR reaction LR Clonase™
   2386..2638    +  promoter       CaMV 35S promoter (fragment): strong constitutive promoter from cauliflower mosaic virus
   3125..3141    +  promoter       AtU6 promoter (fragment): consensus promoter from the three Arabidopsis U6 snRNA genes (Waibel and Filipowicz, 1990; Nekrasov et al., 2013)
   3203..3273    +  ncRNA          tRNA: Accession: RF00005 - tRNA
   3312..3379    +  misc_RNA       tracrRNA (fragment): trans-activating CRISPR RNA for the Streptococcus pyogenes CRISPR/Cas9 system
   3518..3589    +  ncRNA          tRNA: Accession: RF00005 - tRNA
   3616..3691    +  misc_RNA       gRNA scaffold: guide RNA scaffold for the Streptococcus pyogenes CRISPR/Cas9 system
   3800..4048    +  terminator     HSP terminator: efficient transcription terminator from the Arabidopsis thaliana heat shock protein 18.2 gene (Nagaya et al., 2010)
   4056..4179    +  protein_bind   attR3: mutant version of attR; recombination site for the Gateway® LR reaction LR Clonase™
   4180..4198    -  protein_bind   attL1 (fragment): mutant version of attL; recombination site for the Gateway® LR reaction LR Clonase™
   4216..4234    -  promoter       T7 promoter: promoter for bacteriophage T7 RNA polymerase
   4424..4447    +  promoter       Pc promoter (fragment): intI1 (promoter lies within the coding sequence); class 1 integron promoter
   4629..4687    +  ncRNA          AAC AAD leader: Accession: RF02912 - putative aminoglycoside riboswitch / attI site
   4686..789     +  CDS            SmR (across the origin): aminoglycoside adenylyltransferase (Murphy, 1985); aadA; confers resistance to spectinomycin and streptomycin
