[The description below was written by a language model from this plasmid's Addgene catalogue record and pLannotate feature annotations shown in this document.]
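Description:
pCR8-attL5-pegRNA-attR3 is a Gateway-type entry plasmid built on the pCR8 backbone and serves as a modular unit in a system for assembling multiplex prime editors, developed for simultaneous editing of several genes in rice. It is maintained in E. coli at high copy through a ColE1/pUC-type origin and selected with spectinomycin via the aadA (SmR) aminoglycoside adenylyltransferase gene. The rrnB T1 and T2 terminators upstream of the cloning region, a T7 promoter, and short lacI, lacZα and attL1 fragments are backbone remnants. The catalogue lists the plasmid at 4,468 bp, whereas the sequenced record used for annotation is 4,688 nt, a discrepancy the record does not explain.

The payload lies between a mutant attL5 site and a mutant attR3 site. These non-standard Gateway sites allow this unit to be joined in a defined order with other modules during a multisite LR recombination into a destination vector. Within the flanks, the annotation detects a CaMV 35S promoter fragment and a short match to an AtU6 promoter, followed by a tRNA, a partial tracrRNA match, a second tRNA, a complete S. pyogenes Cas9 guide RNA scaffold, and the Arabidopsis HSP18.2 terminator. This layout is consistent with a polycistronic tRNA–gRNA arrangement, in which endogenous tRNA processing would release a pegRNA and a nicking guide (ngRNA) from one transcript. However, the record does not state explicitly which promoter drives the array. The scaffolds appear to be empty positions into which user-specific spacer and pegRNA extension sequences are cloned. The insert was built by Gibson assembly, and no Cas9 or prime editor protein is encoded here.
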