Addgene plasmid #213054: pCR8-attL5-pegRNA-attR3
Purpose: Modular Unit carrying pegRNA and ngRNA scaffolds flanked by attL5 and attR3
Depositing lab: Bing Yang. Depositing organization: University of Missouri at Columbia. Publication: Modularly assembled multiplex prime editors for simultaneous editing of agronomically important genes in rice. Gupta A, Liu B, Raza S, Chen QJ, Yang B. Plant Commun. 2023 Oct 26:100741. doi: 10.1016/j.xplc.2023.100741. PubMed 37897041.
Backbone
  Vector backbone: pCR8
  Total vector size (bp): 4468
  Vector type: Bacterial Expression
Growth in bacteria
  Bacterial resistance: Spectinomycin, 50 μg/mL
  Growth temperature: 37°C
  Growth strain: DH5alpha
  Copy number: High Copy
Gene/Insert
  Gene/Insert name: sgRNA
  gRNA/shRNA sequence: GTTTAAGAGCTATGCTGGAAACAGCATAGCAAGTTTAAATAAGGCTAGTCCGTTATCAACTTGAAAAAGTGGCACCGAGTCGGTGC
  Cloning method: Gibson Cloning
  Sequencing primers: 5′ TAGCCTAGAAGTAGTCAAGG
Terms and licenses: Academic/Nonprofit Terms; Industry Terms: Not Available to Industry
How to cite: pCR8-attL5-pegRNA-attR3 was a gift from Bing Yang (Addgene plasmid # 213054 ; http://n2t.net/addgene:213054 ; RRID:Addgene_213054)
